Addgene plasmid #62175: pMuLE Lenti Dest eGFP
Purpose: (Empty Backbone) MuLE (Multiple Lentiviral Expression) Destination vector for use with pMuLE Entry vectors. Co-expresses EGFP under the control of a PGK promoter. Compatible with MultiSite Gateway cloning
Depositing lab: Ian Frew. Depositing organization: University of Zurich. Publication: A versatile modular vector system for rapid combinatorial mammalian genetics. Albers J, Danzer C, Rechsteiner M, Lehmann H, Brandt LP, Hejhal T, Catalano A, Busenhart P, Goncalves AF, Brandt S, Bode PK, Bode-Lesniewska B, Wild PJ, Frew IJ. J Clin Invest. 2015 Mar 9. pii: 79743. doi: 10.1172/JCI79743. PubMed 25751063.
Backbone
  Vector backbone: N/A
  Vector type: Mammalian Expression, Lentiviral ; MuLE Gateway Destination Vector
  Selectable markers: eGFP
Growth in bacteria
  Bacterial resistance: Chloramphenicol and Ampicillin, 25 & 100 μg/mL
  Growth temperature: 37°C
  Growth strain: DB3.1
  Copy number: High Copy
Gene/Insert
  Gene/Insert name: None
Terms and licenses: Academic/Nonprofit Terms; Industry Terms: Not Available to Industry
How to cite: pMuLE Lenti Dest eGFP was a gift from Ian Frew (Addgene plasmid # 62175 ; http://n2t.net/addgene:62175 ; RRID:Addgene_62175)
