[The description below was written by a language model from this plasmid's Addgene catalogue record and pLannotate feature annotations shown in this document.]
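Description:
pMuLE Lenti Dest eGFP is an empty lentiviral destination vector from the MuLE (Multiple Lentiviral Expression) system, designed to receive one or several expression modules from pMuLE Entry vectors by MultiSite Gateway LR recombination. It is a high-copy plasmid of about 9.2 kb carrying a ColE1/pUC-type origin, an f1 origin and an ampicillin resistance gene. Because the unrecombined Gateway cassette also encodes chloramphenicol acetyltransferase and the CcdB toxin, it is maintained under dual ampicillin and chloramphenicol selection in a ccdB-tolerant strain (DB3.1). The record does not name a parental backbone.

The viral portion has an HIV-1-derived layout. An RSV enhancer/promoter sits at the end of the linear map, directly upstream of a truncated 5' LTR on the circular plasmid, so it can drive genomic RNA production in packaging cells. This is followed by the Ψ packaging signal with a gag fragment, the Rev response element for Rev-dependent nuclear export, and the cPPT/CTS. Downstream lies the attR1–CmR–ccdB–attR2 cassette, which is replaced by the entry-clone modules during the LR reaction; loss of ccdB provides counterselection for recombinants. The destination vector supplies no annotated promoter for this position, so regulatory elements presumably come in with the entry modules. After attR2 come a WPRE, which enhances transcript expression, and a mouse PGK promoter driving EGFP. A second truncated LTR (annotated as a 5' LTR but occupying the 3' position), an SV40 poly(A) signal and an SV40 origin follow.

The constitutive EGFP cassette marks transduced mammalian cells for fluorescence-based identification or sorting, taking the place of a drug selection marker. The system is intended for rapid combinatorial genetic manipulation, delivering multiple elements from a single lentivirus.
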