Features (pLannotate 1.2.2; 32 found; start..end, strand, type, name):
      1..181     +  LTR            5' LTR (truncated): truncated 5' long terminal repeat (LTR) from HIV-1
    228..353     +  misc_feature   HIV-1 Ψ: packaging signal of human immunodeficiency virus type 1
    337..700     +  CDS            HIV-1 gag (fragment): gag protein from human immunodeficiency virus 1; gag
    846..1079    +  misc_feature   RRE: The Rev response element (RRE) of HIV-1 allows for Rev-dependent mRNA export from the nucleus to the cytoplasm.
   1456..1556    +  CDS            Rev (fragment): human immunodeficiency virus 1 (HIV-1) Rev protein; rev; enhances nuclear export of unspliced and incompletely spliced viral mRNAs
   1575..1691    +  misc_feature   cPPT/CTS: central polypurine tract and central termination sequence of HIV-1
   1748..1872    +  protein_bind   attR1: mutant version of attR; recombination site for the Gateway® LR reaction LR Clonase™
   1897..1927    +  promoter       lac UV5 promoter: E. coli lac promoter with an "up" mutation
   1951..1980    +  promoter       cat promoter (fragment): promoter of the E. coli cat gene encoding chloramphenicol acetyltransferase
   1981..2640    +  CDS            CmR: chloramphenicol acetyltransferase; cat; confers resistance to chloramphenicol
   2819..2977    +  CDS            ccdA (fragment): CCDA_ECO57 - Also known as H, letA. Experimental evidence at protein level: Swiss-Prot protein existence level 1. Antitoxin component of a type II toxin-antitoxin (TA) system which inhibits the post-segregational killing (PSK) of plasmid-free cells, also referred to as a plasmid addiction system. Binds to and blocks the activity of CcdB; will also remove bound CcdB protein from the CcdB-GyrA complex by forming a CcdA-CcdB complex, a process termed rejuvenation. Functions as a transcriptional corepressor for the ccdAB operon, repression also requires CcdB (By similarity). From Escherichia coli
   2982..3284    +  CDS            ccdB: CCDB_ECOLI - Also known as G, letB, letD. Experimental evidence at protein level: Swiss-Prot protein existence level 1. Toxic component of a type II toxin-antitoxin (TA) system, functioning in plasmid maintainence. Responsible for the post- segregational killing (PSK) of plasmid-free cells, also referred to as a plasmid addiction system. Half-life of over 2 hours. Cell killing by CcdB is accompanied by filamentation, defects in chromosome and plasmid segregation, defects in cell division, formation of anucleate cells, decreased DNA synthesis and plasmid loss. Interferes with the activity of DN
   3328..3452    -  protein_bind   attR2: mutant version of attR; recombination site for the Gateway® LR reaction LR Clonase™
   3483..4071    +  misc_feature   WPRE: woodchuck hepatitis virus posttranscriptional regulatory element
   4085..4584    +  promoter       PGK promoter: mouse phosphoglycerate kinase 1 promoter
   4628..5347    +  CDS            EGFP: the original enhanced GFP (Yang et al., 1996) mammalian codon-optimized
   5393..5530    +  CDS            nef (fragment): NEF_HV1LA - Experimental evidence at protein level: Swiss-Prot protein existence level 1. Extracellular Nef protein targets CD4(+) T-lymphocytes for apoptosis by interacting with CXCR4 surface receptors. From Human immunodeficiency virus type 1 group M subtype B (isolate Lai) (HIV-1).
   5516..5696    +  LTR            5' LTR (truncated): truncated 5' long terminal repeat (LTR) from HIV-1
   5768..5889    +  polyA_signal   SV40 poly(A) signal: SV40 polyadenylation signal
   5929..6064    +  rep_origin     SV40 ori: SV40 origin of replication
   6085..6103    -  promoter       T7 promoter: promoter for bacteriophage T7 RNA polymerase
   6111..6266    +  CDS            lacZα (fragment): LacZα fragment of β-galactosidase; lacZ fragment
   6271..6699    +  rep_origin     f1 ori (sequence partly withheld): f1 bacteriophage origin of replication; arrow indicates direction of (+) strand synthesis
   6752..6856    +  promoter       AmpR promoter: bla
   6857..7717    +  CDS            AmpR: β-lactamase; bla; confers resistance to ampicillin, carbenicillin, and related antibiotics
   7888..8476    +  rep_origin     ori: high-copy-number ColE1/pMB1/pBR322/pUC origin of replication
   8659..8751    +  CDS            lacI (fragment): lac repressor; lacI; The lac repressor binds to the lac operator to inhibit transcription in E. coli. This inhibition can be relieved by adding lactose or isopropyl-β-D-thiogalactopyranoside (IPTG).
   8764..8785    +  protein_bind   CAP binding site: CAP binding activates transcription in the presence of cAMP. E. coli catabolite activator protein
   8800..8830    +  promoter       lac promoter: promoter for the E. coli lac operon
   8838..8854    +  protein_bind   lac operator: The lac repressor binds to the lac operator to inhibit transcription in E. coli. This inhibition can be relieved by adding lactose or isopropyl-β-D-thiogalactopyranoside (IPTG). lac repressor encoded by lacI
   8899..8917    +  promoter       T3 promoter: promoter for bacteriophage T3 RNA polymerase
   8945..9171    +  promoter       RSV promoter: Rous sarcoma virus enhancer/promoter
>Addgene plasmid #62175 | pMuLE Lenti Dest eGFP | addgene full sequence | sequence record 347572 | Addgene NGS Result
GGGTCTCTCTGGTTAGACCAGATCTGAGCCTGGGAGCTCTCTGGCTAACTAGGGAACCCACTGCTTAAGC
CTCAATAAAGCTTGCCTTGAGTGCTTCAAGTAGTGTGTGCCCGTCTGTTGTGTGACTCTGGTAACTAGAG
ATCCCTCAGACCCTTTTAGTCAGTGTGGAAAATCTCTAGCAGTGGCGCCCGAACAGGGACTTGAAAGCGA
AAGGGAAACCAGAGGAGCTCTCTCGACGCAGGACTCGGCTTGCTGAAGCGCGCACGGCAAGAGGCGAGGG
GCGGCGACTGGTGAGTACGCCAAAAATTTTGACTAGCGGAGGCTAGAAGGAGAGAGATGGGTGCGAGAGC
GTCAGTATTAAGCGGGGGAGAATTAGATCGCGATGGGAAAAAATTCGGTTAAGGCCAGGGGGAAAGAAAA
AATATAAATTAAAACATATAGTATGGGCAAGCAGGGAGCTAGAACGATTCGCAGTTAATCCTGGCCTGTT
AGAAACATCAGAAGGCTGTAGACAAATACTGGGACAGCTACAACCATCCCTTCAGACAGGATCAGAAGAA
CTTAGATCATTATATAATACAGTAGCAACCCTCTATTGTGTGCATCAAAGGATAGAGATAAAAGACACCA
AGGAAGCTTTAGACAAGATAGAGGAAGAGCAAAACAAAAGTAAGACCACCGCACAGCAAGCGGCCGCTGA
TCTTCAGACCTGGAGGAGGAGATATGAGGGACAATTGGAGAAGTGAATTATATAAATATAAAGTAGTAAA
AATTGAACCATTAGGAGTAGCACCCACCAAGGCAAAGAGAAGAGTGGTGCAGAGAGAAAAAAGAGCAGTG
GGAATAGGAGCTTTGTTCCTTGGGTTCTTGGGAGCAGCAGGAAGCACTATGGGCGCAGCGTCAATGACGC
TGACGGTACAGGCCAGACAATTATTGTCTGGTATAGTGCAGCAGCAGAACAATTTGCTGAGGGCTATTGA
GGCGCAACAGCATCTGTTGCAACTCACAGTCTGGGGCATCAAGCAGCTCCAGGCAAGAATCCTGGCTGTG
GAAAGATACCTAAAGGATCAACAGCTCCTGGGGATTTGGGGTTGCTCTGGAAAACTCATTTGCACCACTG
CTGTGCCTTGGAATGCTAGTTGGAGTAATAAATCTCTGGAACAGATTTGGAATCACACGACCTGGATGGA
GTGGGACAGAGAAATTAACAATTACACAAGCTTAATACACTCCTTAATTGAAGAATCGCAAAACCAGCAA
GAAAAGAATGAACAAGAATTATTGGAATTAGATAAATGGGCAAGTTTGTGGAATTGGTTTAACATAACAA
ATTGGCTGTGGTATATAAAATTATTCATAATGATAGTAGGAGGCTTGGTAGGTTTAAGAATAGTTTTTGC
TGTACTTTCTATAGTGAATAGAGTTAGGCAGGGATATTCACCATTATCGTTTCAGACCCACCTCCCAACC
CCGAGGGGACCCGACAGGCCCGAAGGAATAGAAGAAGAAGGTGGAGAGAGAGACAGAGACAGATCCATTC
GATTAGTGAACGGATCTCGACGGTATCGGTTAACTTTTAAAAGAAAAGGGGGGATTGGGGGGTACAGTGC
AGGGGAAAGAATAGTAGACATAATAGCAACAGACATACAAACTAAAGAATTACAAAAACAAATTACAAAA
TTCAAAATTTTATCGTCCAGTGTGGTGGAATTGAGTATTCCAGTGTGGTGGAATTCTGCAGATATCAACA
AGTTTGTACAAAAAAGCTGAACGAGAAACGTAAAATGATATAAATATCAATATATTAAATTAGATTTTGC
ATAAAAAACAGACTACATAATACTGTAAAACACAACATATCCAGTCACTATGGCGGCCGCATTAGGCACC
CCAGGCTTTACACTTTATGCTTCCGGCTCGTATAATGTGTGGATTTTGAGTTAGGATCCGTCGAGATTTT
CAGGAGCTAAGGAAGCTAAAATGGAGAAAAAAATCACTGGATATACCACCGTTGATATATCCCAATGGCA
TCGTAAAGAACATTTTGAGGCATTTCAGTCAGTTGCTCAATGTACCTATAACCAGACCGTTCAGCTGGAT
ATTACGGCCTTTTTAAAGACCGTAAAGAAAAATAAGCACAAGTTTTATCCGGCCTTTATTCACATTCTTG
CCCGCCTGATGAATGCTCATCCGGAATTCCGTATGGCAATGAAAGACGGTGAGCTGGTGATATGGGATAG
TGTTCACCCTTGTTACACCGTTTTCCATGAGCAAACTGAAACGTTTTCATCGCTCTGGAGTGAATACCAC
GACGATTTCCGGCAGTTTCTACACATATATTCGCAAGATGTGGCGTGTTACGGTGAAAACCTGGCCTATT
TCCCTAAAGGGTTTATTGAGAATATGTTTTTCGTCTCAGCCAATCCCTGGGTGAGTTTCACCAGTTTTGA
TTTAAACGTGGCCAATATGGACAACTTCTTCGCCCCCGTTTTCACCATGGGCAAATATTATACGCAAGGC
GACAAGGTGCTGATGCCGCTGGCGATTCAGGTTCATCATGCCGTTTGTGATGGCTTCCATGTCGGCAGAA
TGCTTAATGAATTACAACAGTACTGCGATGAGTGGCAGGGCGGGGCGTAAAGATCTGGATCCGGCTTACT
AAAAGCCAGATAACAGTATGCGTATTTGCGCGCTGATTTTTGCGGTATAAGAATATATACTGATATGTAT
ACCCGAAGTATGTCAAAAAGAGGTATGCTATGAAGCAGCGTATTACAGTGACAGTTGACAGCGACAGCTA
TCAGTTGCTCAAGGCATATATGATGTCAATATCTCCGGTCTGGTAAGCACAACCATGCAGAATGAAGCCC
GTCGTCTGCGTGCCGAACGCTGGAAAGCGGAAAATCAGGAAGGGATGGCTGAGGTCGCCCGGTTTATTGA
AATGAACGGCTCTTTTGCTGACGAGAACAGGGGCTGGTGAAATGCAGTTTAAGGTTTACACCTATAAAAG
AGAGAGCCGTTATCGTCTGTTTGTGGATGTACAGAGTGATATTATTGACACGCCCGGGCGACGGATGGTG
ATCCCCCTGGCCAGTGCACGTCTGCTGTCAGATAAAGTCTCCCGTGAACTTTACCCGGTGGTGCATATCG
GGGATGAAAGCTGGCGCATGATGACCACCGATATGGCCAGTGTGCCGGTCTCCGTTATCGGGGAAGAAGT
GGCTGATCTCAGCCACCGCGAAAATGACATCAAAAACGCCATTAACCTGATGTTCTGGGGAATATAAATG
TCAGGCTCCCTTATACACAGCCAGTCTGCAGGTCGACCATAGTGACTGGATATGTTGTGTTTTACAGTAT
TATGTAGTCTGTTTTTTATGCAAAATCTAATTTAATATATTGATATTTATATCATTTTACGTTTCTCGTT
CAGCTTTCTTGTACAAAGTGGTTGATATCCAGCACAGTGGCGGCCGCTCGACAATCAACCTCTGGATTAC
AAAATTTGTGAAAGATTGACTGGTATTCTTAACTATGTTGCTCCTTTTACGCTATGTGGATACGCTGCTT
TAATGCCTTTGTATCATGCTATTGCTTCCCGTATGGCTTTCATTTTCTCCTCCTTGTATAAATCCTGGTT
GCTGTCTCTTTATGAGGAGTTGTGGCCCGTTGTCAGGCAACGTGGCGTGGTGTGCACTGTGTTTGCTGAC
GCAACCCCCACTGGTTGGGGCATTGCCACCACCTGTCAGCTCCTTTCCGGGACTTTCGCTTTCCCCCTCC
CTATTGCCACGGCGGAACTCATCGCCGCCTGCCTTGCCCGCTGCTGGACAGGGGCTCGGCTGTTGGGCAC
TGACAATTCCGTGGTGTTGTCGGGGAAGCTGACGTCCTTTCCATGGCTGCTCGCCTGTGTTGCCACCTGG
ATTCTGCGCGGGACGTCCTTCTGCTACGTCCCTTCGGCCCTCAATCCAGCGGACCTTCCTTCCCGCGGCC
TGCTGCCGGCTCTGCGGCCTCTTCCGCGTCTTCGCCTTCGCCCTCAGACGAGTCGGATCTCCCTTTGGGC
CGCCTCCCCGCCTGGAATTCTACCGGGTAGGGGAGGCGCTTTTCCCAAGGCAGTCTGGAGCATGCGCTTT
AGCAGCCCCGCTGGGCACTTGGCGCTACACAAGTGGCCTCTGGCCTCGCACACATTCCACATCCACCGGT
AGGCGCCAACCGGCTCCGTTCTTTGGTGGCCCCTTCGCGCCACCTTCTACTCCTCCCCTAGTCAGGAAGT
TCCCCCCCGCCCCGCAGCTCGCGTCGTGCAGGACGTGACAAATGGAAGTAGCACGTCTCACTAGTCTCGT
GCAGATGGACAGCACCGCTGAGCAATGGAAGCGGGTAGGCCTTTGGGGCAGCGGCCAATAGCAGCTTTGC
TCCTTCGCTTTCTGGGCTCAGAGGCTGGGAAGGGGTGGGTCCGGGGGCGGGCTCAGGGGCGGGCTCAGGG
GCGGGGCGGGCGCCCGAAGGTCCTCCGGAGGCCCGGCATTCTGCACGCTTCAAAAGCGCACGTCTGCCGC
GCTGTTCTCCTCTTCCTCATCTCCGGGCCTTTCGACCTGCAGCCCAAGCTTACCACACTCCTGCAGGTAA
AGCCACCATGGTGAGCAAGGGCGAGGAGCTGTTCACCGGGGTGGTGCCCATCCTGGTCGAGCTGGACGGC
GACGTAAACGGCCACAAGTTCAGCGTGTCCGGCGAGGGCGAGGGCGATGCCACCTACGGCAAGCTGACCC
TGAAGTTCATCTGCACCACCGGCAAGCTGCCCGTGCCCTGGCCCACCCTCGTGACCACCCTGACCTACGG
CGTGCAGTGCTTCAGCCGCTACCCCGACCACATGAAGCAGCACGACTTCTTCAAGTCCGCCATGCCCGAA
GGCTACGTCCAGGAGCGCACCATCTTCTTCAAGGACGACGGCAACTACAAGACCCGCGCCGAGGTGAAGT
TCGAGGGCGACACCCTGGTGAACCGCATCGAGCTGAAGGGCATCGACTTCAAGGAGGACGGCAACATCCT
GGGGCACAAGCTGGAGTACAACTACAACAGCCACAACGTCTATATCATGGCCGACAAGCAGAAGAACGGC
ATCAAGGTGAACTTCAAGATCCGCCACAACATCGAGGACGGCAGCGTGCAGCTCGCCGACCACTACCAGC
AGAACACCCCCATCGGCGACGGCCCCGTGCTGCTGCCCGACAACCACTACCTGAGCACCCAGTCCGCCCT
GAGCAAAGACCCCAACGAGAAGCGCGATCACATGGTCCTGCTGGAGTTCGTGACCGCCGCCGGGATCACT
CTCGGCATGGACGAGCTGTACAAGTAAAGCGGCCGCGCTCTAGAGCCGACGCGTATGCATCTCGAGGGCC
CGGTACCTTTAAGACCAATGACTTACAAGGCAGCTGTAGATCTTAGCCACTTTTTAAAAGAAAAGGGGGG
ACTGGAAGGGCTAGCTCACTCCCAACGAAGACAAGATCTGCTTTTTGCTTGTACTGGGTCTCTCTGGTTA
GACCAGATCTGAGCCTGGGAGCTCTCTGGCTAACTAGGGAACCCACTGCTTAAGCCTCAATAAAGCTTGC
CTTGAGTGCTTCAAGTAGTGTGTGCCCGTCTGTTGTGTGACTCTGGTAACTAGAGATCCCTCAGACCCTT
TTAGTCAGTGTGGAAAATCTCTAGCAGTAGTAGTTCATGTCATCTTATTATTCAGTATTTATAACTTGCA
AAGAAATGAATATCAGAGAGTGAGAGGAACTTGTTTATTGCAGCTTATAATGGTTACAAATAAAGCAATA
GCATCACAAATTTCACAAATAAAGCATTTTTTTCACTGCATTCTAGTTGTGGTTTGTCCAAACTCATCAA
TGTATCTTATCATGTCTGGCTCTAGCTATCCCGCCCCTAACTCCGCCCATCCCGCCCCTAACTCCGCCCA
GTTCCGCCCATTCTCCGCCCCATGGCTGACTAATTTTTTTTATTTATGCAGAGGCCGAGGCCGCCTCGGC
CTCTGAGCTATTCCAGAAGTAGTGAGGAGGCTTTTTTGGAGGCCTAGGGACGTACCCAATTCGCCCTATA
GTGAGTCGTATTACGCGCGCTCACTGGCCGTCGTTTTACAACGTCGTGACTGGGAAAACCCTGGCGTTAC
CCAACTTAATCGCCTTGCAGCACATCCCCCTTTCGCCAGCTGGCGTAATAGCGAAGAGGCCCGCACCGAT
CGCCCTTCCCAACAGTTGCGCAGCCTGAATGGCGAATGGG
[124 nt withheld, positions 6271-6394]
C
[91 nt withheld, positions 6396-6486]
A
[49 nt withheld, positions 6488-6536]
CCTTTGACGTTGGAGTCCACGTTCTTT
[37 nt withheld, positions 6564-6600]
ACCCTATCTCGGTCTATTCTTTTGATTTATAAGGGATTTTGCCGATTTCGGCCTATTGGTTAAAAAATGA
GCTGATTTAACAAAAATTTAACGCGAATTTTAACAAAATATTAACGCTTACAATTTAGGTGGCACTTTTC
GGGGAAATGTGCGCGGAACCCCTATTTGTTTATTTTTCTAAATACATTCAAATATGTATCCGCTCATGAG
ACAATAACCCTGATAAATGCTTCAATAATATTGAAAAAGGAAGAGTATGAGTATTCAACATTTCCGTGTC
GCCCTTATTCCCTTTTTTGCGGCATTTTGCCTTCCTGTTTTTGCTCACCCAGAAACGCTGGTGAAAGTAA
AAGATGCTGAAGATCAGTTGGGTGCACGAGTGGGTTACATCGAACTGGATCTCAACAGCGGTAAGATCCT
TGAGAGTTTTCGCCCCGAAGAACGTTTTCCAATGATGAGCACTTTTAAAGTTCTGCTATGTGGCGCGGTA
TTATCCCGTATTGACGCCGGGCAAGAGCAACTCGGTCGCCGCATACACTATTCTCAGAATGACTTGGTTG
AGTACTCACCAGTCACAGAAAAGCATCTTACGGATGGCATGACAGTAAGAGAATTATGCAGTGCTGCCAT
AACCATGAGTGATAACACTGCGGCCAACTTACTTCTGACAACGATCGGAGGACCGAAGGAGCTAACCGCT
TTTTTGCACAACATGGGGGATCATGTAACTCGCCTTGATCGTTGGGAACCGGAGCTGAATGAAGCCATAC
CAAACGACGAGCGTGACACCACGATGCCTGTAGCAATGGCAACAACGTTGCGCAAACTATTAACTGGCGA
ACTACTTACTCTAGCTTCCCGGCAACAATTAATAGACTGGATGGAGGCGGATAAAGTTGCAGGACCACTT
CTGCGCTCGGCCCTTCCGGCTGGCTGGTTTATTGCTGATAAATCTGGAGCCGGTGAGCGTGGGTCTCGCG
GTATCATTGCAGCACTGGGGCCAGATGGTAAGCCCTCCCGTATCGTAGTTATCTACACGACGGGGAGTCA
GGCAACTATGGATGAACGAAATAGACAGATCGCTGAGATAGGTGCCTCACTGATTAAGCATTGGTAACTG
TCAGACCAAGTTTACTCATATATACTTTAGATTGATTTAAAACTTCATTTTTAATTTAAAAGGATCTAGG
TGAAGATCCTTTTTGATAATCTCATGACCAAAATCCCTTAACGTGAGTTTTCGTTCCACTGAGCGTCAGA
CCCCGTAGAAAAGATCAAAGGATCTTCTTGAGATCCTTTTTTTCTGCGCGTAATCTGCTGCTTGCAAACA
AAAAAACCACCGCTACCAGCGGTGGTTTGTTTGCCGGATCAAGAGCTACCAACTCTTTTTCCGAAGGTAA
CTGGCTTCAGCAGAGCGCAGATACCAAATACTGTTCTTCTAGTGTAGCCGTAGTTAGGCCACCACTTCAA
GAACTCTGTAGCACCGCCTACATACCTCGCTCTGCTAATCCTGTTACCAGTGGCTGCTGCCAGTGGCGAT
AAGTCGTGTCTTACCGGGTTGGACTCAAGACGATAGTTACCGGATAAGGCGCAGCGGTCGGGCTGAACGG
GGGGTTCGTGCACACAGCCCAGCTTGGAGCGAACGACCTACACCGAACTGAGATACCTACAGCGTGAGCT
ATGAGAAAGCGCCACGCTTCCCGAAGGGAGAAAGGCGGACAGGTATCCGGTAAGCGGCAGGGTCGGAACA
GGAGAGCGCACGAGGGAGCTTCCAGGGGGAAACGCCTGGTATCTTTATAGTCCTGTCGGGTTTCGCCACC
TCTGACTTGAGCGTCGATTTTTGTGATGCTCGTCAGGGGGGCGGAGCCTATGGAAAAACGCCAGCAACGC
GGCCTTTTTACGGTTCCTGGCCTTTTGCTGGCCTTTTGCTCACATGTTCTTTCCTGCGTTATCCCCTGAT
TCTGTGGATAACCGTATTACCGCCTTTGAGTGAGCTGATACCGCTCGCCGCAGCCGAACGACCGAGCGCA
GCGAGTCAGTGAGCGAGGAAGCGGAAGAGCGCCCAATACGCAAACCGCCTCTCCCCGCGCGTTGGCCGAT
TCATTAATGCAGCTGGCACGACAGGTTTCCCGACTGGAAAGCGGGCAGTGAGCGCAACGCAATTAATGTG
AGTTAGCTCACTCATTAGGCACCCCAGGCTTTACACTTTATGCTTCCGGCTCGTATGTTGTGTGGAATTG
TGAGCGGATAACAATTTCACACAGGAAACAGCTATGACCATGATTACGCCAAGCGCGCAATTAACCCTCA
CTAAAGGGAACAAAAGCTGGAGCTGCAAGCTTAATGTAGTCTTATGCAATACTCTTGTAGTCTTGCAACA
TGGTAACGATGAGTTAGCAACATGCCTTACAAGGAGAGAAAAAGCACCGTGCATGCCGATTGGTGGAAGT
AAGGTGGTACGATCGTGCCTTATTAGGAAGGCAACAGACGGGTCTGACATGGATTGGACGAACCACTGAA
TTGCCGCATTGCAGAGATATTGTATTTAAGTGCCTAGCTCGATACATAAAC
