>Addgene plasmid #62175 | pMuLE Lenti Dest eGFP | addgene partial sequence | sequence record 103454 | mPGK-F 5'-cattctgcacgcttcaaaag-3'
CGACCTGCAGCCCAAGCTTACCACACTCCTGCAGGTAAAGCCACCATGGTGAGCAAGGGCGAGGAGCTGT
TCACCGGGGTGGTGCCCATCCTGGTCGAGCTGGACGGCGACGTAAACGGCCACAAGTTCAGCGTGTCCGG
CGAGGGCGAGGGCGATGCCACCTACGGCAAGCTGACCCTGAAGTTCATCTGCACCACCGGCAAGCTGCCC
GTGCCCTGGCCCACCCTCGTGACCACCCTGACCTACGGCGTGCAGTGCTTCAGCCGCTACCCCGACCACA
TGAAGCAGCACGACTTCTTCAAGTCCGCCATGCCCGAAGGCTACGTCCAGGAGCGCACCATCTTCTTCAA
GGACGACGGCAACTACAAGACCCGCGCCGAGGTGAAGTTCGAGGGCGACACCCTGGTGAACCGCATCGAG
CTGAAGGGCATCGACTTCAAGGAGGACGGCAACATCCTGGGGCACAAGCTGGAGTACAACTACAACAGCC
ACAACGTCTATATCATGGCCGACAAGCAGAAGAACGGCATCAAGGTGAACTTCAAGATCCGCCACAACAT
CGAGGACGGCAGCGTGCAGCTCGCCGACCACTACCAGCAGAACACCCCCATCGGCGACGGCCCCGTGCTG
CTGCCCGACAACCACTACCTGAGCACCCAGTCCGCCCTGAGCAAAGACCCCAACGAGAAGCGCGATCACA
TGGTCCTGCTGGAGTTCGTGA
