>Addgene plasmid #62175 | pMuLE Lenti Dest eGFP | addgene partial sequence | sequence record 103455 | SV40pA-R 5'-GAAATTTGTGATGCTATTGC-3'
GTTCCTCTCACTCTCTGATATTCATTTCTTTGCAAGTTATAAATACTGAATAATAAGATGACATGAACTA
CTACTGCTAGAGATTTTCCACACTGACTAAAAGGGTCTGAGGGATCTCTAGTTACCAGAGTCACACAACA
GACGGGCACACACTACTTGAAGCACTCAAGGCAAGCTTTATTGAGGCTTAAGCAGTGGGTTCCCTAGTTA
GCCAGAGAGCTCCCAGGCTCAGATCTGGTCTAACCAGAGAGACCCAGTACAAGCAAAAAGCAGATCTTGT
CTTCGTTGGGAGTGAGCTAGCCCTTCCAGTCCCCCCTTTTCTTTTAAAAAGTGGCTAAGATCTACAGCTG
CCTTGTAAGTCATTGGTCTTAAAGGTACCGGGCCCTCGAGATGCATACGCGTCGGCTCTAGAGCGCGGCC
GCTTTACTTGTACAGCTCGTCCATGCCGAGAGTGATCCCGGCGGCGGTCACGAACTCCAGCAGGACCATG
TGATCGCGCTTCTCGTTGGGGTCTTTGCTCAGGGCGGACTGGGTGCTCAGGTAGTGGTTGTCGGGCAGCA
GCACGGGGCCGTCGCCGATGGGGGTGTTCTGCTGGTAGTGGTCGGCGAGCTGCACGCTGCCGTCCTCGAT
GTTGTGGCGGATCTTGAAGTTCACCTTGATGCCGTTCTTCTGCTTGTCGGCCATGATATAGACGTTGTGG
CTGTTGTAGTTGTACTCCAGCTTGTG
